Addgene plasmid #56337: mVenus-SSTR3-N-17
Purpose: Localization: Cilium, Excitation: 515, Emission: 528
Depositing lab: Michael Davidson. Depositing organization: Florida State University, Tallahassee.
Backbone
  Vector backbone: mVenus-N1
  Backbone size w/o insert (bp): 4750
  Vector type: Mammalian Expression
  Selectable markers: Neomycin (select with G418)
Growth in bacteria
  Bacterial resistance: Kanamycin, 50 μg/mL
  Growth temperature: 37°C
  Growth strain: DH5alpha
  Copy number: High Copy
Gene/Insert
  Gene/Insert name: SSTR3 (alt name: NM_009218.3)
  Species: M. musculus (mouse)
  Mutation: A270V in SSTR3
  Promoter: CMV
  Tag / fusion protein: mVenus (C terminal on backbone)
  Cloning method: Unknown
  Sequencing primers: 5′ CMV-F; 3′ SV40pA-R
Terms and licenses: Academic/Nonprofit Terms; Industry Terms
Depositor comments: . Excitation = 515; Emission = 528 ; Addgene sequencing results find 1 extra amino acid in linker region (V442ins)
How to cite: mVenus-SSTR3-N-17 was a gift from Michael Davidson (Addgene plasmid # 56337 ; http://n2t.net/addgene:56337 ; RRID:Addgene_56337)
