[The description below was written by a language model from this plasmid's Addgene catalogue record.]
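Description:
mVenus-SSTR3-N-17 is a mammalian expression plasmid built on the mVenus-N1 backbone (about 4.75 kb without the insert), an N1-style fluorescent protein fusion vector in which the gene of interest is placed upstream of the fluorescent protein coding sequence. It is maintained in E. coli as a high-copy plasmid under kanamycin selection. It also carries a neomycin resistance marker, so transfected mammalian cells can be selected with G418, for example to derive stable lines. No feature table accompanies the record, so details such as the specific origins of replication are not stated. The use of an SV40 polyA reverse sequencing primer does imply an SV40 polyadenylation signal downstream of the fusion.

The payload is mouse somatostatin receptor 3 (SSTR3), a G protein-coupled receptor that concentrates in the membrane of primary cilia. It is expressed from the CMV promoter, with mVenus fused to its C terminus. The "N-17" in the name presumably refers to the linker length between receptor and fluorophore, although the record does not say so explicitly. Repository sequencing found one additional amino acid in the linker region (a valine insertion), and the SSTR3 coding sequence carries an A270V substitution. The record does not comment on any functional consequence of either change.

The construct is a localization marker for the cilium. Strong constitutive expression gives a yellow fluorescent fusion (excitation about 515 nm, emission about 528 nm) that labels primary cilia for imaging in transfected mammalian cells.
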