>Addgene plasmid #56337 | mVenus-SSTR3-N-17 | depositor partial sequence | sequence record 87238 | insert sequence
ACGTCAGATCCGCTAGCGCTACCGGACTCAGATCTCGAGACCGCCATGGCCACTGTTACCTATCCTTCAT
CTGAGCCTACGACCTTGGACCCTGGGAACGCATCCTCGACCTGGCCCCTGGATACCACCCTGGGGAACAC
ATCCGCTGGCGCTAGCCTGACAGGCCTGGCTGTCAGTGGCATCTTGATCTCTCTGGTGTACCTGGTGGTG
TGCGTGGTGGGTTTGCTGGGCAACTCGCTGGTGATCTACGTGGTCCTGCGGCACACGTCCAGCCCATCAG
TGACCAGTGTCTATATCCTCAACCTGGCTCTGGCTGATGAGCTCTTCATGCTAGGGCTACCCTTCCTGGC
TGCTCAGAACGCCCTGTCCTACTGGCCCTTCGGATCTCTCATGTGCCGTCTGGTCATGGCCGTGGATGGC
ATCAACCAGTTCACCAGCATCTTCTGCCTCACCGTCATGAGTGTGGACCGCTATCTGGCTGTGGTGCACC
CCACACGCTCAGCCCGCTGGCGCACGGCACCAGTGGCTCGCACGGTCAGTGCAGCTGTCTGGGTGGCCTC
GGCTGTGGTGGTGCTGCCTGTGGTTGTGTTCTCAGGAGTGCCCCGGGGCATGAGCACGTGCCACATGCAG
TGGCCAGAGCCAGCGGCTGCCTGGCGAACAGCCTTCATCATCTACACGGCCGCACTGGGCTTCTTTGGGC
CCCTGCTGGTCATCTGCTTGTGCTACTTGCTCATTGTGGTAAAGGTGCGGTCGACCACCCGGCGGGTGCG
GGCGCCCTCGTGTCAGTGGGTACAGGCACCCGCATGCCAGCGGCGACGCCGCTCTGAGCGCAGGGTCACA
CGCATGGTGGTGGCCGTGGTGGCACTCTTCGTCCTCTGCTGGATGCCTTTCTATCTGCTCAACATCGTCA
ATGTGGTGTGCCCGCTGCCGGAGGAGCCCGCCTTCTTCGGCCTCTACTTCCTGGTGGTGGCGCTGCCCTA
CGCCAACAGCTGCGCAAACCCCATCCTCTACGGCTTCCTCTCCTACCGCTTCAAGCAGGGCTTTCGCAGG
ATCCTGCTAAGACCATCACGTCGCATTCGGAGCCAGGAGCCAGGGTCGGGACCTCCAGAGAAGACTGAAG
AGGAGGAGGATGAAGAAGAAGAAGAGAGAAGGGAAGAGGAGGAGCGGAGGATGCAGAGAGGGCAGGAGAT
GAACGGGAGGCTCAGTCAGATCGCACAGGCTGGCACTAGTGGACAACAGCCACGGCCCTGCACAGGGACT
GCTAAGGAGCAGCAGCTTCTGCCCCAGGAGGCCACAGCTGGGGACAAGGCCAGCACACTGAGCCATCTGG
GAATTCTGCAGTCGACGGTACCGCGGGCCCGGGATCCACCGGTCGCCACCATGGTGAGCAAGGGCGAGGA
GCTGTTCACCGGGGTGGTGCCCATCCTGGTCGAGCTGGACGGCGACGTAAACGGCCACAAGTTCAGCGTG
TCCGGCGAGGGCGAGGGCGATGCCACCTACGGCAAGCTGACCCTGAAGCTGATCTGCACCACCGGCAAGC
TGCCCGTGCCCTGGCCCACCCTCGTGACCACCCTGGGCTACGGCCTGCAGTGCTTCGCCCGCTACCCCGA
CCACATGAAGCAGCACGACTTCTTCAAGTCCGCCATGCCCGAAGGCTACGTCCAGGAGCGCACCATCTTC
TTCAAGGACGACGGCAACTACAAGACCCGCGCCGAGGTGAAGTTCGAGGGCGACACCCTGGTGAACCGCA
TCGAGCTGAAGGGCATCGACTTCAAGGAGGACGGCAACATCCTGGGGCACAAGCTGGAGTACAACTACAA
CAGCCACAACGTCTATATCACCGCCGACAAGCAGAAGAACGGCATCAAGGCCAACTTCAAGATCCGCCAC
AACATCGAGGACGGCGGCGTGCAGCTCGCCGACCACTACCAGCAGAACACCCCCATCGGCGACGGCCCCG
TGCTGCTGCCCGACAACCACTACCTGAGCTACCAGTCCAAGCTGAGCAAAGACCCCAACGAGAAGCGCGA
TCACATGGTCCTGCTGGAGTTCGTGACCGCCGCCGGGATCACTCTCGGCATGGACGAGCTGTACAAGTAA
AGCGGCCGCGACTCTAGATCATAATCAGCC
